Addgene plasmid #100580: AAEL006511-Cas9
Purpose: The promoter of AAEL006511 drive expression of Streptococcus pyogenes Cas9 gene in Aedes aegypti
Depositing lab: Omar Akbari. Depositing organization: University of California, Riverside. Publication: Germline Cas9 expression yields highly efficient genome engineering in a major worldwide disease vector, Aedes aegypti. Li M, Bui M, Yang T, Bowman CS, White BJ, Akbari OS. Proc Natl Acad Sci U S A. 2017 Nov 14. pii: 201711538. doi: 10.1073/pnas.1711538114. PubMed 29138316.
Backbone
  Vector backbone: PiggyBac
  Backbone size w/o insert (bp): 5246
  Total vector size (bp): 13176
  Vector type: Insect Expression, CRISPR
Growth in bacteria
  Bacterial resistance: Ampicillin, 100 μg/mL
  Growth temperature: 37°C
  Growth strain: DH5alpha
  Copy number: High Copy
Gene/Insert 1
  Gene/Insert name: AAEL006511-hspcas9-GFP
  Species: Aedes aegypti, Streptococcus pyogenes
  Insert size (bp): 7008
  Promoter: AAEL006511
  Tag / fusion protein: GFP (C terminal on insert)
  Cloning method: Gibson Cloning
  Sequencing primers: 5′ acggtcacggcgggcatgtcgacgcggccgcAGCGTGAACCTTGCATGCGTGCAC; 3′ AAAAGTTGGTGGTGGGGAGGCCACCGAGTATGGGCGCGCCCCGGCCGTTAACTCGAATCG
Gene/Insert 2
  Gene/Insert name: Opie2-dsRed
  Species: S. cerevisiae (budding yeast)
  Insert size (bp): 926
  Promoter: Opie2
  Tag / fusion protein: dsRED (C terminal on insert)
  Cloning method: Gibson Cloning
  Sequencing primers: 5′ GATAGCGATTCGAGTTAACGGCCGGGgcgcgcccatactcggtggcctccccaccac; 3′ AACATTGTCAGATCCGAGATCGGCCGGCCTAGAAGCTTTAAGATACATTGATGAGTTTGGAC
Terms and licenses: Academic/Nonprofit Terms; Industry Terms: Not Available to Industry
How to cite: AAEL006511-Cas9 was a gift from Omar Akbari (Addgene plasmid # 100580 ; http://n2t.net/addgene:100580 ; RRID:Addgene_100580)
