[The description below was written by a language model from this plasmid's Addgene catalogue record, the feature table of its GenBank file and pLannotate feature annotations shown in this document.]
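Description:
AAEL006511-Cas9 is a piggyBac transposon plasmid of about 13.2 kb built for germline transformation of the mosquito Aedes aegypti and classed as an insect expression/CRISPR vector. It is maintained in E. coli through a high-copy ColE1/pUC-type origin and selected with ampicillin via the bla gene. The bacterial backbone also carries remnants of pUC lac sequences. The short baculovirus gene fragments flagged by automated annotation probably correspond to the sequences flanking the piggyBac arms and, in one case, to the p10 3′ UTR.

Between the piggyBac right and left arms sit two expression units. In the first, the promoter region of AAEL006511, annotated as the ubiquitin L40 gene, drives a human-codon-optimised Streptococcus pyogenes Cas9 carrying nuclear localisation signals at both ends, the C-terminal one being the nucleoplasmin bipartite NLS. Although the catalogue lists GFP as a C-terminal tag, the feature table shows a T2A ribosomal-skipping peptide between Cas9 and EGFP. The fluorescent protein is therefore released as a separate polypeptide that reports Cas9 expression without being fused to the nuclease. This unit ends in a baculovirus p10 3′ UTR. The second unit uses the constitutive OpIE-2 baculovirus immediate-early promoter to express DsRed with an SV40 polyadenylation signal, giving a visible marker for identifying transgenic animals. The catalogue's yeast species assignment for this insert does not match these annotated parts. A φC31 attB site lies upstream of the Cas9 promoter, which could allow site-specific integration as an alternative route.

The construct is intended to generate Aedes aegypti strains that express Cas9 from an endogenous promoter, supporting efficient genome editing in this disease vector. The deposited map and the sequenced record differ by a few bases in length and in numbering and orientation, but they describe the same elements.
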