LOCUS       Exported 13176 bp ds-DNA linear SYN 26-JUL-2017
DEFINITION  synthetic linear DNA
ACCESSION   .
VERSION     .
KEYWORDS    AAEL006511-Cas9.sbd
SOURCE      synthetic DNA construct
  ORGANISM  synthetic DNA construct
REFERENCE   1 (bases 1 to 13176)
  AUTHORS   .
  TITLE     Direct Submission
  JOURNAL   Exported Jul 26, 2017 from SnapGene Viewer 4.0.0
            http://www.snapgene.com
FEATURES             Location/Qualifiers
     source          1..13176)
                     /organism="synthetic DNA construct"
                     /mol_type="other DNA"
     misc_feature    854..1714)
                     /label=AmpR
                     /note="Unknown feature type:ORF pUC bla Gene Amp Resist."
     old_sequence    2319..3026)
                     /label=flanking sequence
     misc_binding    complement(3027..4024))
                     /label=piggyBacR
     misc_binding    4073..4357)
                     /label=attB site
                     /note="attB site"
     primer_bind     4073..4096)
                     /label=Primer 41
     misc_feature    complement(4079..4102))
                     /note="attBseqR Primer 191"
     primer_bind     complement(4340..4357))
                     /label=Primer 43
     misc_feature    4366..4786)
                     /label=AAEL006511 Ubiquitin-L-40 Promoter
                     /note="AAEL006511 Ubiquitin-L-40 Promoter region from
                     Anderson et. Al 2010"
     misc_feature    4366..4387)
                     /label=Untitled
     misc_feature    4793..9835)
                     /note="Protein Coding"
     misc_feature    4793..4912)
                     /label=NLS
     primer_bind     4793..4817)
                     /label=Primer 39
     misc_feature    4913..9013)
                     /label=hSpCas9
     primer_bind     complement(6649..6659))
                     /label=Primer 39
     misc_feature    9014..9061)
                     /label=NLS(1)
     primer_bind     complement(9040..9061))
                     /label=Primer 40
     misc_feature    9062..9115)
                     /label=T2A
                     /note="T2A (ribosomal skipping element from insect Thosea
                     asigna virus (TaV, T2A)"
     misc_feature    complement(9086..9089))
                     /label=Untitled
     misc_feature    9110..9115)
                     /note="Glycine-Proline Clevage site"
     misc_feature    9116..9835)
                     /note="GFP"
     primer_bind     9116..9136)
                     /label=Primer 46
     primer_bind     complement(9812..9835))
                     /label=Primer 54
     misc_feature    9844..10520)
                     /note="p10-3'-UTR-Rubin"
     primer_bind     9844..9875)
                     /label=Primer 52
     primer_bind     complement(10501..10520))
                     /label=Primer 50
     misc_feature    10529..11069)
                     /note="Opie2 promoter"
     primer_bind     10529..10549)
                     /label=Primer 8
     primer_bind     complement(10964..10990))
                     /label=Primer 9
     primer_bind     complement(11016..11034))
                     /label=Primer 11
     primer_bind     complement(11050..11069))
                     /label=Primer 12
     misc_feature    11070..11750)
                     /note="Dsred"
     misc_feature    11397..11405)
                     /note="pt mutation"
     misc_feature    11751..11991)
                     /note="Sv40"
     primer_bind     11751..11777)
                     /label=Primer 16
     primer_bind     complement(11962..11991))
                     /label=Primer 19
     misc_binding    12003..12703)
                     /label=piggyBacL
     old_sequence    12704..12832)
                     /label=flanking seq
     misc_feature    complement(12833..13176))
                     /label=Untitled
ORIGIN
        1 tatccacaga atcaggggat aacgcaggaa agaacatgtg agcaaaaggc cagcaaaagg
       61 ccaggaaccg taaaaaggcc gcgttgctgg cgtttttcca taggctccgc ccccctgacg
      121 agcatcacaa aaatcgacgc tcaagtcaga ggtggcgaaa cccgacagga ctataaagat
      181 accaggcgtt tccccctgga agctccctcg tgcgctctcc tgttccgacc ctgccgctta
      241 ccggatacct gtccgccttt ctcccttcgg gaagcgtggc gctttctcaa tgctcacgct
      301 gtaggtatct cagttcggtg taggtcgttc gctccaagct gggctgtgtg cacgaacccc
      361 ccgttcagcc cgaccgctgc gccttatccg gtaactatcg tcttgagtcc aacccggtaa
      421 gacacgactt atcgccactg gcagcagcca ctggtaacag gattagcaga gcgaggtatg
      481 taggcggtgc tacagagttc ttgaagtggt ggcctaacta cggctacact agaaggacag
      541 tatttggtat ctgcgctctg ctgaagccag ttaccttcgg aaaaagagtt ggtagctctt
      601 gatccggcaa acaaaccacc gctggtagcg gtggtttttt tgtttgcaag cagcagatta
      661 cgcgcagaaa aaaaggatct caagaagatc ctttgatctt ttctacgggg tctgacgctc
      721 agtggaacga aaactcacgt taagggattt tggtcatgag attatcaaaa aggatcttca
      781 cctagatcct tttaaattaa aaatgaagtt ttaaatcaat ctaaagtata tatgagtaaa
      841 cttggtctga cagttaccaa tgcttaatca gtgaggcacc tatctcagcg atctgtctat
      901 ttcgttcatc catagttgcc tgactccccg tcgtgtagat aactacgata cgggagggct
      961 taccatctgg ccccagtgct gcaatgatac cgcgagaccc acgctcaccg gctccagatt
     1021 tatcagcaat aaaccagcca gccggaaggg ccgagcgcag aagtggtcct gcaactttat
     1081 ccgcctccat ccagtctatt aattgttgcc gggaagctag agtaagtagt tcgccagtta
     1141 atagtttgcg caacgttgtt gccattgcta caggcatcgt ggtgtcacgc tcgtcgtttg
     1201 gtatggcttc attcagctcc ggttcccaac gatcaaggcg agttacatga tcccccatgt
     1261 tgtgcaaaaa agcggttagc tccttcggtc ctccgatcgt tgtcagaagt aagttggccg
     1321 cagtgttatc actcatggtt atggcagcac tgcataattc tcttactgtc atgccatccg
     1381 taagatgctt ttctgtgact ggtgagtact caaccaagtc attctgagaa tagtgtatgc
     1441 ggcgaccgag ttgctcttgc ccggcgtcaa tacgggataa taccgcgcca catagcagaa
     1501 ctttaaaagt gctcatcatt ggaaaacgtt cttcggggcg aaaactctca aggatcttac
     1561 cgctgttgag atccagttcg atgtaaccca ctcgtgcacc caactgatct tcagcatctt
     1621 ttactttcac cagcgtttct gggtgagcaa aaacaggaag gcaaaatgcc gcaaaaaagg
     1681 gaataagggc gacacggaaa tgttgaatac tcatactctt cctttttcaa tattattgaa
     1741 gcatttatca gggttattgt ctcatgagcg gatacatatt tgaatgtatt tagaaaaata
     1801 aacaaatagg ggttccgcgc acatttcccc gaaaagtgcc acctgacgtc taagaaacca
     1861 ttattatcat gacattaacc tataaaaata ggcgtatcac gaggcccttt cgtctcgcgc
     1921 gtttcggtga tgacggtgaa aacctctgac acatgcagct cccggagacg gtcacagctt
     1981 gtctgtaagc ggatgccggg agcagacaag cccgtcaggg cgcgtcagcg ggtgttggcg
     2041 ggtgtcgggg ctggcttaac tatgcggcat cagagcagat tgtactgaga gtgcaccata
     2101 tgcggtgtga aataccgcac agatgcgtaa ggagaaaata ccgcatcagg cgccattcgc
     2161 cattcaggct gcgcaactgt tgggaagggc gatcggtgcg ggcctcttcg ctattacgcc
     2221 agctggcgaa agggggatgt gctgcaaggc gattaagttg ggtaacgcca gggttttccc
     2281 agtcacgacg ttgtaaaacg acggccagtg ccaagctttg tttaaaatat aacaaaattg
     2341 tgatcccaca aaatgaagtg gggcaaaatc aaataattaa ctagtgtccg taaacttgtt
     2401 ggtcttcaac tttttgagga acacgttgga cggcaaatcg tgactataac acaagttgat
     2461 ttaataattt tagccaacac gtcgggctgc gtgttttttg cgctctgtgt acacgttgat
     2521 taactggtcg attaaataat ttaatttttg gttcttcttt aaatctgtga tgaaattttt
     2581 taaaataact ttaaattctt cattggtaaa aaatgccacg ttttgcaact tgtgagggtc
     2641 taatatgagg tcaaactcag taggagtttt atccaaaaaa gaaaacatga ttacgtctgt
     2701 acacgaacgc gtattaacgc agagtgcaaa gtataagagg gttaaaaaat atattttacg
     2761 caccatatac gcatcgggtt gatatcgtta atatggatca atttgaacag ttgattaacg
     2821 tgtctctgct caagtctttg atcaaaacgc aaatcgacga aaatgtgtcg gacaatatca
     2881 agtcgatgag cgaaaaacta aaaaggctag aatacgacaa tctcacagac agcgttgaga
     2941 tatacggtat tcacgacagc aggctgaata ataaaaaaat tagaaactat tatttaaccc
     3001 tagaaagata atcatattgt gacgtacgtt aaagataatc atgcgtaaaa ttgacgcatg
     3061 tgttttatcg gtctgtatat cgaggtttat ttattaattt gaatagatat taagttttat
     3121 tatatttaca cttacatact aataataaat tcaacaaaca atttatttat gtttatttat
     3181 ttattaaaaa aaaacaaaaa ctcaaaattt cttctataaa gtaacaaaac ttttaaacat
     3241 tctctctttt acaaaaataa acttattttg tactttaaaa acagtcatgt tgtattataa
     3301 aataagtaat tagcttaact tatacataat agaaacaaat tatacttatt agtcagtcag
     3361 aaacaacttt ggcacatatc aatattatgc tctcgacaaa taactttttt gcattttttg
     3421 cacgatgcat ttgcctttcg ccttatttta gaggggcagt aagtacagta agtacgtttt
     3481 ttcattactg gctcttcagt actgtcatct gatgtaccag gcacttcatt tggcaaaata
     3541 ttagagatat tatcgcgcaa atatctcttc aaagtaggag cttctaaacg cttacgcata
     3601 aacgatgacg tcaggctcat gtaaaggttt ctcataaatt ttttgcgact ttgaaccttt
     3661 tctcccttgc tactgacatt atggctgtat ataataaaag aatttatgca ggcaatgttt
     3721 atcattccgt acaataatgc cataggccac ctattcgtct tcctactgca ggtcatcaca
     3781 gaacacattt ggtctagcgt gtccactccg cctttagttt gattataata cataaccatt
     3841 tgcggtttac cggtactttc gttgatagaa gcatcctcat cacaagatga taataagtat
     3901 accatcttag ctggcttcgg tttatatgag acgagagtaa ggggtccgtc aaaacaaaac
     3961 atcgatgttc ccactggcct ggagcgactg tttttcagta cttccggtat ctcgcgtttg
     4021 tttgatcgca cggttcccac aatggttaat tcgagctcgc ccggggtcct aggtcgacga
     4081 tgtaggtcac ggtctcgaag ccgcggtgcg ggtgccaggg cgtgcccttg ggctccccgg
     4141 gcgcgtactc cacctcaccc atctggtcca tcatgatgaa cgggtcgagg tggcggtagt
     4201 tgatcccggc gaacgcgcgg cgcaccggga agccctcgcc ctcgaaaccg ctgggcgcgg
     4261 tggtcacggt gagcacggga cgtgcgacgg cgtcggcggg tgcggatacg cggggcagcg
     4321 tcagcgggtt ctcgacggtc acggcgggca tgtcgacgcg gccgcagcgt gaaccttgca
     4381 tgcgtgcaca gaatttgatt gcatttcatg accgggtatc cattcggcgc cggccactga
     4441 actgaaattc agttttgaca gctccactga cttgaagctc tttttcaccg aaacacatct
     4501 cggaagagac acgttgggaa agagtaagtt taatttttgt cgtttttcgt ggatttttag
     4561 tgataattcg tggtttttcg ttgttagcaa tctaaatcat tgatagatca agttagaaat
     4621 tgtgaaatat tgctaaaata cctacattat tcgtagttta ttcgatttgt tgtagttgat
     4681 gcattctaac ctcaatgtgg tttcgtctcc gtccaattcc gatgttattg tccagttcgt
     4741 taatttttgg tgttttctcc ccgacttttc cacagactga tccaagctcg agatggacta
     4801 taaggaccac gacggagact acaaggatca tgatattgat tacaaagacg atgacgataa
     4861 gatggcccca aagaagaagc ggaaggtcgg tatccacgga gtcccagcag ccgacaagaa
     4921 gtacagcatc ggcctggaca tcggcaccaa ctctgtgggc tgggccgtga tcaccgacga
     4981 gtacaaggtg cccagcaaga aattcaaggt gctgggcaac accgaccggc acagcatcaa
     5041 gaagaacctg atcggagccc tgctgttcga cagcggcgaa acagccgagg ccacccggct
     5101 gaagagaacc gccagaagaa gatacaccag acggaagaac cggatctgct atctgcaaga
     5161 gatcttcagc aacgagatgg ccaaggtgga cgacagcttc ttccacagac tggaagagtc
     5221 cttcctggtg gaagaggata agaagcacga gcggcacccc atcttcggca acatcgtgga
     5281 cgaggtggcc taccacgaga agtaccccac catctaccac ctgagaaaga aactggtgga
     5341 cagcaccgac aaggccgacc tgcggctgat ctatctggcc ctggcccaca tgatcaagtt
     5401 ccggggccac ttcctgatcg agggcgacct gaaccccgac aacagcgacg tggacaagct
     5461 gttcatccag ctggtgcaga cctacaacca gctgttcgag gaaaacccca tcaacgccag
     5521 cggcgtggac gccaaggcca tcctgtctgc cagactgagc aagagcagac ggctggaaaa
     5581 tctgatcgcc cagctgcccg gcgagaagaa gaatggcctg ttcggaaacc tgattgccct
     5641 gagcctgggc ctgaccccca acttcaagag caacttcgac ctggccgagg atgccaaact
     5701 gcagctgagc aaggacacct acgacgacga cctggacaac ctgctggccc agatcggcga
     5761 ccagtacgcc gacctgtttc tggccgccaa gaacctgtcc gacgccatcc tgctgagcga
     5821 catcctgaga gtgaacaccg agatcaccaa ggcccccctg agcgcctcta tgatcaagag
     5881 atacgacgag caccaccagg acctgaccct gctgaaagct ctcgtgcggc agcagctgcc
     5941 tgagaagtac aaagagattt tcttcgacca gagcaagaac ggctacgccg gctacattga
     6001 cggcggagcc agccaggaag agttctacaa gttcatcaag cccatcctgg aaaagatgga
     6061 cggcaccgag gaactgctcg tgaagctgaa cagagaggac ctgctgcgga agcagcggac
     6121 cttcgacaac ggcagcatcc cccaccagat ccacctggga gagctgcacg ccattctgcg
     6181 gcggcaggaa gatttttacc cattcctgaa ggacaaccgg gaaaagatcg agaagatcct
     6241 gaccttccgc atcccctact acgtgggccc tctggccagg ggaaacagca gattcgcctg
     6301 gatgaccaga aagagcgagg aaaccatcac cccctggaac ttcgaggaag tggtggacaa
     6361 gggcgcttcc gcccagagct tcatcgagcg gatgaccaac ttcgataaga acctgcccaa
     6421 cgagaaggtg ctgcccaagc acagcctgct gtacgagtac ttcaccgtgt ataacgagct
     6481 gaccaaagtg aaatacgtga ccgagggaat gagaaagccc gccttcctga gcggcgagca
     6541 gaaaaaggcc atcgtggacc tgctgttcaa gaccaaccgg aaagtgaccg tgaagcagct
     6601 gaaagaggac tacttcaaga aaatcgagtg cttcgactcc gtggaaatct ccggcgtgga
     6661 agatcggttc aacgcctccc tgggcacata ccacgatctg ctgaaaatta tcaaggacaa
     6721 ggacttcctg gacaatgagg aaaacgagga cattctggaa gatatcgtgc tgaccctgac
     6781 actgtttgag gacagagaga tgatcgagga acggctgaaa acctatgccc acctgttcga
     6841 cgacaaagtg atgaagcagc tgaagcggcg gagatacacc ggctggggca ggctgagccg
     6901 gaagctgatc aacggcatcc gggacaagca gtccggcaag acaatcctgg atttcctgaa
     6961 gtccgacggc ttcgccaaca gaaacttcat gcagctgatc cacgacgaca gcctgacctt
     7021 taaagaggac atccagaaag cccaggtgtc cggccagggc gatagcctgc acgagcacat
     7081 tgccaatctg gccggcagcc ccgccattaa gaagggcatc ctgcagacag tgaaggtggt
     7141 ggacgagctc gtgaaagtga tgggccggca caagcccgag aacatcgtga tcgaaatggc
     7201 cagagagaac cagaccaccc agaagggaca gaagaacagc cgcgagagaa tgaagcggat
     7261 cgaagagggc atcaaagagc tgggcagcca gatcctgaaa gaacaccccg tggaaaacac
     7321 ccagctgcag aacgagaagc tgtacctgta ctacctgcag aatgggcggg atatgtacgt
     7381 ggaccaggaa ctggacatca accggctgtc cgactacgat gtggaccata tcgtgcctca
     7441 gagctttctg aaggacgact ccatcgacaa caaggtgctg accagaagcg acaagaaccg
     7501 gggcaagagc gacaacgtgc cctccgaaga ggtcgtgaag aagatgaaga actactggcg
     7561 gcagctgctg aacgccaagc tgattaccca gagaaagttc gacaatctga ccaaggccga
     7621 gagaggcggc ctgagcgaac tggataaggc cggcttcatc aagagacagc tggtggaaac
     7681 ccggcagatc acaaagcacg tggcacagat cctggactcc cggatgaaca ctaagtacga
     7741 cgagaatgac aagctgatcc gggaagtgaa agtgatcacc ctgaagtcca agctggtgtc
     7801 cgatttccgg aaggatttcc agttttacaa agtgcgcgag atcaacaact accaccacgc
     7861 ccacgacgcc tacctgaacg ccgtcgtggg aaccgccctg atcaaaaagt accctaagct
     7921 ggaaagcgag ttcgtgtacg gcgactacaa ggtgtacgac gtgcggaaga tgatcgccaa
     7981 gagcgagcag gaaatcggca aggctaccgc caagtacttc ttctacagca acatcatgaa
     8041 ctttttcaag accgagatta ccctggccaa cggcgagatc cggaagcggc ctctgatcga
     8101 gacaaacggc gaaaccgggg agatcgtgtg ggataagggc cgggattttg ccaccgtgcg
     8161 gaaagtgctg agcatgcccc aagtgaatat cgtgaaaaag accgaggtgc agacaggcgg
     8221 cttcagcaaa gagtctatcc tgcccaagag gaacagcgat aagctgatcg ccagaaagaa
     8281 ggactgggac cctaagaagt acggcggctt cgacagcccc accgtggcct attctgtgct
     8341 ggtggtggcc aaagtggaaa agggcaagtc caagaaactg aagagtgtga aagagctgct
     8401 ggggatcacc atcatggaaa gaagcagctt cgagaagaat cccatcgact ttctggaagc
     8461 caagggctac aaagaagtga aaaaggacct gatcatcaag ctgcctaagt actccctgtt
     8521 cgagctggaa aacggccgga agagaatgct ggcctctgcc ggcgaactgc agaagggaaa
     8581 cgaactggcc ctgccctcca aatatgtgaa cttcctgtac ctggccagcc actatgagaa
     8641 gctgaagggc tcccccgagg ataatgagca gaaacagctg tttgtggaac agcacaagca
     8701 ctacctggac gagatcatcg agcagatcag cgagttctcc aagagagtga tcctggccga
     8761 cgctaatctg gacaaagtgc tgtccgccta caacaagcac cgggataagc ccatcagaga
     8821 gcaggccgag aatatcatcc acctgtttac cctgaccaat ctgggagccc ctgccgcctt
     8881 caagtacttt gacaccacca tcgaccggaa gaggtacacc agcaccaaag aggtgctgga
     8941 cgccaccctg atccaccaga gcatcaccgg cctgtacgag acacggatcg acctgtctca
     9001 gctgggaggc gacaaaaggc cggcggccac gaaaaaggcc ggccaggcaa aaaagaaaaa
     9061 ggagggcaga ggaagtcttc taacatgcgg tgacgtggag gagaatcccg gccctatggt
     9121 gagcaagggc gaggagctgt tcaccggggt ggtgcccatc ctggtcgagc tggacggcga
     9181 cgtaaacggc cacaagttca gcgtgtccgg cgagggcgag ggcgatgcca cctacggcaa
     9241 gctgaccctg aagttcatct gcaccaccag caagctgccc gtgccctggc ccaccctcgt
     9301 gaccaccctg acctacggcg tgcagtgctt cagccgctac cccgaccaca tgaagcagca
     9361 cgacttcttc aagtccgcca tgcccgaagg ctacgtccag gagcgcacca tcttcttcaa
     9421 ggacgacggc aactacaaga cccgcgccga ggtgaagttc gagggcgaca ccctggtgaa
     9481 ccgcatcgag ctgaagggca tcgacttcaa ggaggacggc aacatcctgg ggcacaagct
     9541 ggagtacaac tacaacagcc acaacgtcta tatcatggcc gacaagcaga agaacggcat
     9601 caaggtgaac ttcaagatcc gccacaacat cgaggacggc agcgtgcagc tcgccgacca
     9661 ctaccagcag aacaccccca tcggcgacgg ccccgtgctg ctgcccgaca accactacct
     9721 gagcacccag tccgccctga gcaaagaccc caacgagaag cgcgatcaca tggtcctgct
     9781 ggagttcgtg accgccgccg ggatcactct cggcatggac gagctgtaca agtaattaat
     9841 taactagaat gaatcgtttt taaaataaca aatcaattgt tttataatat tcgtacgatt
     9901 ctttgattat gtaataaaat gtgatcatta ggaagattac gaaaaatata aaaaatatga
     9961 gttctgtgtg tataacaaat gctgtaaacg ccacaattgt gtttgttgca aataaaccca
    10021 tgattatttg attaaaattg ttgttttctt tgttcataga caatagtgtg ttttgcctaa
    10081 acgtgtactg cataaactcc atgcgagtgt atagcgagct agtggctaac gcttgcccca
    10141 ccaaagtaga ttcgtcaaaa tcctcaattt catcaccctc ctccaagttt aacatttggc
    10201 cgtcggaatt aacttctaaa gatgccacat aatctaataa atgaaataga gattcaaacg
    10261 tggcgtcatc gtccgtttcg accatttccg aaaagaactc gggcataaac tctatgattt
    10321 ctctggacgt ggtgttgtcg aaactctcaa agtacgcagt caggaacgtg cgcgacatgt
    10381 cgtcgggaaa ctcgcgcgga aacatgttgt tgtaaccgaa cgggtcccat agcgccaaaa
    10441 ccaaatctgc cagcgtcaat agaatgagca cgatgccgac aatggagctg gcttggatag
    10501 cgattcgagt taacggccgg ggcgcgccca tactcggtgg cctccccacc accaactttt
    10561 ttgcactgca aaaaaacacg cttttgcacg cgggcccata catagtacaa actctacgtt
    10621 tcgtagacta ttttacataa atagtctaca ccgttgtata cgctccaaat acactaccac
    10681 acattgaacc tttttgcagt gcaaaaaagt acgtgtcggc agtcacgtag gccggcctta
    10741 tcgggtcgcg tcctgtcacg tacgaatcac attatcggac cggacgagtg ttgtcttatc
    10801 gtgacaggac gccagcttcc tgtgttgcta accgcagccg gacgcaactc cttatcggaa
    10861 caggacgcgc ctccatatca gccgcgcgtt atctcatgcg cgtgaccgga cacgaggcgc
    10921 ccgtcccgct tatcgcgcct ataaatacag cccgcaacga tctggtaaac acagttgaac
    10981 agcatctgtt acagcgacac aacatgagcc ggtccaacaa cgccaacgcg cccacgccat
    11041 ccaaccgccg ccgcaacctg tctctggtga tggtgcgctc ctccaagaac gtcatcaagg
    11101 agttcatgcg cttcaaggtg cgcatggagg gcaccgtgaa cggccacgag ttcgagatcg
    11161 agggcgaggg cgagggccgc ccctacgagg gccacaacac cgtgaagctg aaggtgacca
    11221 agggcggccc cctgcccttc gcctgggaca tcctgtcccc ccagttccag tacggctcca
    11281 aggtgtacgt gaagcacccc gccgacatcc ccgactacaa gaagctgtcc ttccccgagg
    11341 gcttcaagtg ggagcgcgtg atgaacttcg aggacggcgg cgtggtgacc gtgacccagg
    11401 actcctccct gcaggacggc tgcttcatct acaaggtgaa gttcatcggc gtgaacttcc
    11461 cctccgacgg ccccgtaatg cagaagaaga ccatgggctg ggaggcctcc accgagcgcc
    11521 tgtacccccg cgacggcgtg ctgaagggcg agatccacaa ggccctgaag ctgaaggacg
    11581 gcggccacta cctggtggag ttcaagtcca tctacatggc caagaagccc gtgcagctgc
    11641 ccggctacta ctacgtggac tccaagctgg acatcacctc ccacaacgag gactacacca
    11701 tcgtggagca gtacgagcgc accgagggcc gccaccacct gttcctgtag gactctagat
    11761 cataatcagc cataccacat ttgtagaggt tttacttgct ttaaaaaacc tcccacacct
    11821 ccccctgaac ctgaaacata aaatgaatgc aattgttgtt gttaacttgt ttattgcagc
    11881 ttataatggt tacaaataaa gcaatagcat cacaaatttc acaaataaag catttttttc
    11941 actgcattct agttgtggtt tgtccaaact catcaatgta tcttaaagct tctaggccgg
    12001 ccgatctcgg atctgacaat gttcagtgca gagactcggc tacgcctcgt ggactttgaa
    12061 gttgaccaac aatgtttatt cttacctcta atagtcctct gtggcaaggt caagattctg
    12121 ttagaagcca atgaagaacc tggttgttca ataacatttt gttcgtctaa tatttcacta
    12181 ccgcttgacg ttggctgcac ttcatgtacc tcatctataa acgcttcttc tgtatcgctc
    12241 tggacgtcat cttcacttac gtgatctgat atttcactgt cagaatcctc accaacaagc
    12301 tcgtcatcgc tttgcagaag agcagagagg atatgctcat cgtctaaaga actacccatt
    12361 ttattatata ttagtcacga tatctataac aagaaaatat atatataata agttatcacg
    12421 taagtagaac atgaaataac aatataatta tcgtatgagt taaatcttaa aagtcacgta
    12481 aaagataatc atgcgtcatt ttgactcacg cggtcgttat agttcaaaat cagtgacact
    12541 taccgcattg acaagcacgc ctcacgggag ctccaagcgg cgactgagat gtcctaaatg
    12601 cacagcgacg gattcgcgct atttagaaag agagagcaat atttcaagaa tgcatgcgtc
    12661 aattttacgc agactatctt tctagggtta aaaaagattt gcgctttact cgacctaaac
    12721 tttaaacacg tcatagaatc ttcgtttgac aaaaaccaca ttgtggccaa gctgtgtgac
    12781 gcgacgcgcg ctaaagaatg gcaaaccaag tcgcgcgagc gtcgactcta gaggatcccc
    12841 gggtaccgag ctcgaattcg taatcatggt catagctgtt tcctgtgtga aattgttatc
    12901 cgctcacaat tccacacaac atacgagccg gaagcataaa gtgtaaagcc tggggtgcct
    12961 aatgagtgag ctaactcaca ttaattgcgt tgcgctcact gcccgctttc cagtcgggaa
    13021 acctgtcgtg ccagctgcat taatgaatcg gccaacgcgc ggggagaggc ggtttgcgta
    13081 ttgggcgctc ttccgcttcc tcgctcactg actcgctgcg ctcggtcgtt cggctgcggc
    13141 gagcggtatc agctcactca aaggcggtaa tacggt
//
