Features (pLannotate 1.2.2; 25 found; start..end, strand, type, name):
    558..605     -  CDS            nucleoplasmin NLS: bipartite nuclear localization signal from nucleoplasmin
    606..3104    -  CDS            Cas9(C): C-terminal portion of Streptococcus pyogenes Cas9 (Zetsche et al., 2015)
   3105..4706    -  CDS            Cas9(N): N-terminal portion of Streptococcus pyogenes Cas9 (Zetsche et al., 2015)
   5456..5525    -  protein_bind   attB: attB site for the φC31 integrase (Groth et al., 2000) phage φC31 integrase
   6623..6826    -  CDS            FP (fragment): FP25_NPVAC - Experimental evidence at protein level: Swiss-Prot protein existence level 1. From Autographa californica nuclear polyhedrosis virus (AcMNPV).
   6853..7320    +  CDS            LEF-9 (fragment): LEF9_NPVAC - Experimental evidence at protein level: Swiss-Prot protein existence level 1. Component of the viral DNA-dependent RNA polymerase which is composed of four equimolar subunits of LEF-4, LEF-8, LEF-9, and p47. Plays an essential role in late and very late gene expression. From Autographa californica nuclear polyhedrosis virus (AcMNPV).
   7324..7478    +  CDS            lacZα (fragment): LacZα fragment of β-galactosidase; lacZ fragment
   7484..7583    -  misc_feature   bom (fragment): basis of mobility region from pBR322
   7685..7720    -  CDS            rop (fragment): Rop protein, which maintains plasmids at low copy number; rop
   7815..7919    +  promoter       AmpR promoter: bla
   7920..8780    +  CDS            AmpR: β-lactamase; bla; confers resistance to ampicillin, carbenicillin, and related antibiotics
   8951..9539    +  rep_origin     ori: high-copy-number ColE1/pMB1/pBR322/pUC origin of replication
   9722..9814    +  CDS            lacI (fragment): lac repressor; lacI; The lac repressor binds to the lac operator to inhibit transcription in E. coli. This inhibition can be relieved by adding lactose or isopropyl-β-D-thiogalactopyranoside (IPTG).
   9827..9848    +  protein_bind   CAP binding site: CAP binding activates transcription in the presence of cAMP. E. coli catabolite activator protein
   9863..9893    +  promoter       lac promoter: promoter for the E. coli lac operon
   9897..9919    +  protein_bind   lac operator (fragment): The lac repressor binds to the lac operator to inhibit transcription in E. coli. This inhibition can be relieved by adding lactose or isopropyl-β-D-thiogalactopyranoside (IPTG). lac repressor encoded by lacI
   9950..9988    +  misc_feature   MCS (fragment): pUC18/19 multiple cloning site
   9981..10121   -  CDS            FP (fragment): FP25_NPVAC - Experimental evidence at protein level: Swiss-Prot protein existence level 1. From Autographa californica nuclear polyhedrosis virus (AcMNPV).
  10824..10945   -  polyA_signal   SV40 poly(A) signal: SV40 polyadenylation signal
  10968..11051   -  CDS            large T antigen (fragment): large T antigen from SV40 (simian virus 40)
  11059..11739   -  CDS            DsRed1: wild-type DsRed mammalian codon-optimized
  11740..11805   -  CDS            IE2 (fragment): VIE2_NPVOP - Protein inferred from homology: Swiss-Prot protein existence level 3. RING-finger E3 ubiquitin ligase that plays an important regulatory role during the initial stages of infection. Migrates to specific nuclear foci early in infection supposely to prepare the sites for viral replication by targeting and ubiquitinating host proteins. From Orgyia pseudotsugata multicapsid polyhedrosis virus (OpMNPV).
  11819..12279   -  promoter       OpIE-2 promoter (fragment): immediate-early gene 2 from the Orgyia pseudotsugata multicapsid nucleopolyhedrovirus; strong constitutive baculovirus promoter for insect cell expression
  12182..12946   +  CDS            P74 (fragment): PIF0_NPVAC - Experimental evidence at protein level: Swiss-Prot protein existence level 1. Plays an essential role for oral infectivity of occlusion- derived virus (ODV) and functions also in host midgut attachment and fusion by binding to a specific host receptor. From Autographa californica nuclear polyhedrosis virus (AcMNPV).
  12974..503     -  CDS            EGFP (across the origin): the original enhanced GFP (Yang et al., 1996) mammalian codon-optimized
>Addgene plasmid #100580 | AAEL006511-Cas9 | addgene full sequence | sequence record 193175 | Addgene NGS Result
ATCTTGAAGTTCACCTTGATGCCGTTCTTCTGCTTGTCGGCCATGATATAGACGTTGTGGCTGTTGTAGT
TGTACTCCAGCTTGTGCCCCAGGATGTTGCCGTCCTCCTTGAAGTCGATGCCCTTCAGCTCGATGCGGTT
CACCAGGGTGTCGCCCTCGAACTTCACCTCGGCGCGGGTCTTGTAGTTGCCGTCGTCCTTGAAGAAGATG
GTGCGCTCCTGGACGTAGCCTTCGGGCATGGCGGACTTGAAGAAGTCGTGCTGCTTCATGTGGTCGGGGT
AGCGGCTGAAGCACTGCACGCCGTAGGTCAGGGTGGTCACGAGGGTGGGCCAGGGCACGGGCAGCTTGCT
GGTGGTGCAGATGAACTTCAGGGTCAGCTTGCCGTAGGTGGCATCGCCCTCGCCCTCGCCGGACACGCTG
AACTTGTGGCCGTTTACGTCGCCGTCCAGCTCGACCAGGATGGGCACCACCCCGGTGAACAGCTCCTCGC
CCTTGCTCACCATAGGGCCGGGATTCTCCTCCACGTCACCGCATGTTAGAAGACTTCCTCTGCCCTCCTT
TTTCTTTTTTGCCTGGCCGGCCTTTTTCGTGGCCGCCGGCCTTTTGTCGCCTCCCAGCTGAGACAGGTCG
ATCCGTGTCTCGTACAGGCCGGTGATGCTCTGGTGGATCAGGGTGGCGTCCAGCACCTCTTTGGTGCTGG
TGTACCTCTTCCGGTCGATGGTGGTGTCAAAGTACTTGAAGGCGGCAGGGGCTCCCAGATTGGTCAGGGT
AAACAGGTGGATGATATTCTCGGCCTGCTCTCTGATGGGCTTATCCCGGTGCTTGTTGTAGGCGGACAGC
ACTTTGTCCAGATTAGCGTCGGCCAGGATCACTCTCTTGGAGAACTCGCTGATCTGCTCGATGATCTCGT
CCAGGTAGTGCTTGTGCTGTTCCACAAACAGCTGTTTCTGCTCATTATCCTCGGGGGAGCCCTTCAGCTT
CTCATAGTGGCTGGCCAGGTACAGGAAGTTCACATATTTGGAGGGCAGGGCCAGTTCGTTTCCCTTCTGC
AGTTCGCCGGCAGAGGCCAGCATTCTCTTCCGGCCGTTTTCCAGCTCGAACAGGGAGTACTTAGGCAGCT
TGATGATCAGGTCCTTTTTCACTTCTTTGTAGCCCTTGGCTTCCAGAAAGTCGATGGGATTCTTCTCGAA
GCTGCTTCTTTCCATGATGGTGATCCCCAGCAGCTCTTTCACACTCTTCAGTTTCTTGGACTTGCCCTTT
TCCACTTTGGCCACCACCAGCACAGAATAGGCCACGGTGGGGCTGTCGAAGCCGCCGTACTTCTTAGGGT
CCCAGTCCTTCTTTCTGGCGATCAGCTTATCGCTGTTCCTCTTGGGCAGGATAGACTCTTTGCTGAAGCC
GCCTGTCTGCACCTCGGTCTTTTTCACGATATTCACTTGGGGCATGCTCAGCACTTTCCGCACGGTGGCA
AAATCCCGGCCCTTATCCCACACGATCTCCCCGGTTTCGCCGTTTGTCTCGATCAGAGGCCGCTTCCGGA
TCTCGCCGTTGGCCAGGGTAATCTCGGTCTTGAAAAAGTTCATGATGTTGCTGTAGAAGAAGTACTTGGC
GGTAGCCTTGCCGATTTCCTGCTCGCTCTTGGCGATCATCTTCCGCACGTCGTACACCTTGTAGTCGCCG
TACACGAACTCGCTTTCCAGCTTAGGGTACTTTTTGATCAGGGCGGTTCCCACGACGGCGTTCAGGTAGG
CGTCGTGGGCGTGGTGGTAGTTGTTGATCTCGCGCACTTTGTAAAACTGGAAATCCTTCCGGAAATCGGA
CACCAGCTTGGACTTCAGGGTGATCACTTTCACTTCCCGGATCAGCTTGTCATTCTCGTCGTACTTAGTG
TTCATCCGGGAGTCCAGGATCTGTGCCACGTGCTTTGTGATCTGCCGGGTTTCCACCAGCTGTCTCTTGA
TGAAGCCGGCCTTATCCAGTTCGCTCAGGCCGCCTCTCTCGGCCTTGGTCAGATTGTCGAACTTTCTCTG
GGTAATCAGCTTGGCGTTCAGCAGCTGCCGCCAGTAGTTCTTCATCTTCTTCACGACCTCTTCGGAGGGC
ACGTTGTCGCTCTTGCCCCGGTTCTTGTCGCTTCTGGTCAGCACCTTGTTGTCGATGGAGTCGTCCTTCA
GAAAGCTCTGAGGCACGATATGGTCCACATCGTAGTCGGACAGCCGGTTGATGTCCAGTTCCTGGTCCAC
GTACATATCCCGCCCATTCTGCAGGTAGTACAGGTACAGCTTCTCGTTCTGCAGCTGGGTGTTTTCCACG
GGGTGTTCTTTCAGGATCTGGCTGCCCAGCTCTTTGATGCCCTCTTCGATCCGCTTCATTCTCTCGCGGC
TGTTCTTCTGTCCCTTCTGGGTGGTCTGGTTCTCTCTGGCCATTTCGATCACGATGTTCTCGGGCTTGTG
CCGGCCCATCACTTTCACGAGCTCGTCCACCACCTTCACTGTCTGCAGGATGCCCTTCTTAATGGCGGGG
CTGCCGGCCAGATTGGCAATGTGCTCGTGCAGGCTATCGCCCTGGCCGGACACCTGGGCTTTCTGGATGT
CCTCTTTAAAGGTCAGGCTGTCGTCGTGGATCAGCTGCATGAAGTTTCTGTTGGCGAAGCCGTCGGACTT
CAGGAAATCCAGGATTGTCTTGCCGGACTGCTTGTCCCGGATGCCGTTGATCAGCTTCCGGCTCAGCCTG
CCCCAGCCGGTGTATCTCCGCCGCTTCAGCTGCTTCATCACTTTGTCGTCGAACAGGTGGGCATAGGTTT
TCAGCCGTTCCTCGATCATCTCTCTGTCCTCAAACAGTGTCAGGGTCAGCACGATATCTTCCAGAATGTC
CTCGTTTTCCTCATTGTCCAGGAAGTCCTTGTCCTTGATAATTTTCAGCAGATCGTGGTATGTGCCCAGG
GAGGCGTTGAACCGATCTTCCACGCCGGAGATTTCCACGGAGTCGAAGCACTCGATTTTCTTGAAGTAGT
CCTCTTTCAGCTGCTTCACGGTCACTTTCCGGTTGGTCTTGAACAGCAGGTCCACGATGGCCTTTTTCTG
CTCGCCGCTCAGGAAGGCGGGCTTTCTCATTCCCTCGGTCACGTATTTCACTTTGGTCAGCTCGTTATAC
ACGGTGAAGTACTCGTACAGCAGGCTGTGCTTGGGCAGCACCTTCTCGTTGGGCAGGTTCTTATCGAAGT
TGGTCATCCGCTCGATGAAGCTCTGGGCGGAAGCGCCCTTGTCCACCACTTCCTCGAAGTTCCAGGGGGT
GATGGTTTCCTCGCTCTTTCTGGTCATCCAGGCGAATCTGCTGTTTCCCCTGGCCAGAGGGCCCACGTAG
TAGGGGATGCGGAAGGTCAGGATCTTCTCGATCTTTTCCCGGTTGTCCTTCAGGAATGGGTAAAAATCTT
CCTGCCGCCGCAGAATGGCGTGCAGCTCTCCCAGGTGGATCTGGTGGGGGATGCTGCCGTTGTCGAAGGT
CCGCTGCTTCCGCAGCAGGTCCTCTCTGTTCAGCTTCACGAGCAGTTCCTCGGTGCCGTCCATCTTTTCC
AGGATGGGCTTGATGAACTTGTAGAACTCTTCCTGGCTGGCTCCGCCGTCAATGTAGCCGGCGTAGCCGT
TCTTGCTCTGGTCGAAGAAAATCTCTTTGTACTTCTCAGGCAGCTGCTGCCGCACGAGAGCTTTCAGCAG
GGTCAGGTCCTGGTGGTGCTCGTCGTATCTCTTGATCATAGAGGCGCTCAGGGGGGCCTTGGTGATCTCG
GTGTTCACTCTCAGGATGTCGCTCAGCAGGATGGCGTCGGACAGGTTCTTGGCGGCCAGAAACAGGTCGG
CGTACTGGTCGCCGATCTGGGCCAGCAGGTTGTCCAGGTCGTCGTCGTAGGTGTCCTTGCTCAGCTGCAG
TTTGGCATCCTCGGCCAGGTCGAAGTTGCTCTTGAAGTTGGGGGTCAGGCCCAGGCTCAGGGCAATCAGG
TTTCCGAACAGGCCATTCTTCTTCTCGCCGGGCAGCTGGGCGATCAGATTTTCCAGCCGTCTGCTCTTGC
TCAGTCTGGCAGACAGGATGGCCTTGGCGTCCACGCCGCTGGCGTTGATGGGGTTTTCCTCGAACAGCTG
GTTGTAGGTCTGCACCAGCTGGATGAACAGCTTGTCCACGTCGCTGTTGTCGGGGTTCAGGTCGCCCTCG
ATCAGGAAGTGGCCCCGGAACTTGATCATGTGGGCCAGGGCCAGATAGATCAGCCGCAGGTCGGCCTTGT
CGGTGCTGTCCACCAGTTTCTTTCTCAGGTGGTAGATGGTGGGGTACTTCTCGTGGTAGGCCACCTCGTC
CACGATGTTGCCGAAGATGGGGTGCCGCTCGTGCTTCTTATCCTCTTCCACCAGGAAGGACTCTTCCAGT
CTGTGGAAGAAGCTGTCGTCCACCTTGGCCATCTCGTTGCTGAAGATCTCTTGCAGATAGCAGATCCGGT
TCTTCCGTCTGGTGTATCTTCTTCTGGCGGTTCTCTTCAGCCGGGTGGCCTCGGCTGTTTCGCCGCTGTC
GAACAGCAGGGCTCCGATCAGGTTCTTCTTGATGCTGTGCCGGTCGGTGTTGCCCAGCACCTTGAATTTC
TTGCTGGGCACCTTGTACTCGTCGGTGATCACGGCCCAGCCCACAGAGTTGGTGCCGATGTCCAGGCCGA
TGCTGTACTTCTTGTCGGCTGCTGGGACTCCGTGGATACCGACCTTCCGCTTCTTCTTTGGGGCCATCTT
ATCGTCATCGTCTTTGTAATCAATATCATGATCCTTGTAGTCTCCGTCGTGGTCCTTATAGTCCATCTCG
AGCTTGGATCAGTCTGTGGAAAAGTCGGGGAGAAAACACCAAAAATTAACGAACTGGACAATAACATCGG
AATTGGACGGAGACGAAACCACATTGAGGTTAGAATGCATCAACTACAACAAATCGAATAAACTACGAAT
AATGTAGGTATTTTAGCAATATTTCACAATTTCTAACTTGATCTATCAATGATTTAGATTGCTAACAACG
AAAAACCACGAATTATCACTAAAAATCCACGAAAAACGACAAAAATTAAACTTACTCTTTCCCAACGTGT
CTCTTCCGAGATGTGTTTCGGTGAAAAAGAGCTTCAAGTCAGTGGAGCTGTCAAAACTGAATTTCAGTTC
AGTGGCCGGCGCCGAATGGATACCCGGTCATGAAATGCAATCAAATTCTGTGCACGCATGCAAGGTTCAC
GCTGCGGCCGCGTCGACATGCCCGCCGTGACCGTCGAGAACCCGCTGACGCTGCCCCGCGTATCCGCACC
CGCCGACGCCGTCGCACGTCCCGTGCTCACCGTGACCACCGCGCCCAGCGGTTTCGAGGGCGAGGGCTTC
CCGGTGCGCCGCGCGTTCGCCGGGATCAACTACCGCCACCTCGACCCGTTCATCATGATGGACCAGATGG
GTGAGGTGGAGTACGCGCCCGGGGAGCCCAAGGGCACGCCCTGGCACCCGCACCGCGGCTTCGAGACCGT
GACCTACATCGTCGACCTAGGACCCCGGGCGAGCTCGAATTAACCATTGTGGGAACCGTGCGATCAAACA
AACGCGAGATACCGGAAGTACTGAAAAACAGTCGCTCCAGGCCAGTGGGAACATCGATGTTTTGTTTTGA
CGGACCCCTTACTCTCGTCTCATATAAACCGAAGCCAGCTAAGATGGTATACTTATTATCATCTTGTGAT
GAGGATGCTTCTATCAACGAAAGTACCGGTAAACCGCAAATGGTTATGTATTATAATCAAACTAAAGGCG
GAGTGGACACGCTAGACCAAATGTGTTCTGTGATGACCTGCAGTAGGAAGACGAATAGGTGGCCTATGGC
ATTATTGTACGGAATGATAAACATTGCCTGCATAAATTCTTTTATTATATACAGCCATAATGTCAGTAGC
AAGGGAGAAAAGGTTCAAAGTCGCAAAAAATTTATGAGAAACCTTTACATGAGCCTGACGTCATCGTTTA
TGCGTAAGCGTTTAGAAGCTCCTACTTTGAAGAGATATTTGCGCGATAATATCTCTAATATTTTGCCAAA
TGAAGTGCCTGGTACATCAGATGACAGTACTGAAGAGCCAGTAATGAAAAAACGTACTTACTGTACTTAC
TGCCCCTCTAAAATAAGGCGAAAGGCAAATGCATCGTGCAAAAAATGCAAAAAAGTTATTTGTCGAGAGC
ATAATATTGATATGTGCCAAAGTTGTTTCTGACTGACTAATAAGTATAATTTGTTTCTATTATGTATAAG
TTAAGCTAATTACTTATTTTATAATACAACATGACTGTTTTTAAAGTACAAAATAAGTTTATTTTTGTAA
AAGAGAGAATGTTTAAAAGTTTTGTTACTTTATAGAAGAAATTTTGAGTTTTTGTTTTTTTTTAATAAAT
AAATAAACATAAATAAATTGTTTGTTGAATTTATTATTAGTATGTAAGTGTAAATATAATAAAACTTAAT
ATCTATTCAAATTAATAAATAAACCTCGATATACAGACCGATAAAACACATGCGTCAATTTTACGCATGA
TTATCTTTAACGTACGTCACAATATGATTATCTTTCTAGGGTTAAATAATAGTTTCTAATTTTTTTATTA
TTCAGCCTGCTGTCGTGAATACCGTATATCTCAACGCTGTCTGTGAGATTGTCGTATTCTAGCCTTTTTA
GTTTTTCGCTCATCGACTTGATATTGTCCGACACATTTTCGTCGATTTGCGTTTTGATCAAAGACTTGAG
CAGAGACACGTTAATCAACTGTTCAAATTGATCCATATTAACGATATCAACCCGATGCGTATATGGTGCG
TAAAATATATTTTTTAACCCTCTTATACTTTGCACTCTGCGTTAATACGCGTTCGTGTACAGACGTAATC
ATGTTTTCTTTTTTGGATAAAACTCCTACTGAGTTTGACCTCATATTAGACCCTCACAAGTTGCAAAACG
TGGCATTTTTTACCAATGAAGAATTTAAAGTTATTTTAAAAAATTTCATCACAGATTTAAAGAAGAACCA
AAAATTAAATTATTTCAACAGTTTAATCGACCAGTTAATCAACGTGTACACAGACGCGTCGGCAAAAAAC
ACGCAGCCCGACGTGTTGGCTAAAATTATTAAATCAACTTGTGTTATAGTCACGGATTTGCCGTCCAACG
TGTTCCTCAAAAAGTTGAAGACCAACAAGTTTACGGACACTATTAATTATTTGATTTTGCCCCACTTCAT
TTTGTGGGATCACAATTTTGTTATATTTTTAAACAAAGCTTGGCACTGGCCGTCGTTTTACAACGTCGTG
ACTGGGAAAACCCTGGCGTTACCCAACTTAATCGCCTTGCAGCACATCCCCCTTTCGCCAGCTGGCGTAA
TAGCGAAGAGGCCCGCACCGATCGCCCTTCCCAACAGTTGCGCAGCCTGAATGGCGAATGGCGCCTGATG
CGGTATTTTCTCCTTACGCATCTGTGCGGTATTTCACACCGCATATGGTGCACTCTCAGTACAATCTGCT
CTGATGCCGCATAGTTAAGCCAGCCCCGACACCCGCCAACACCCGCTGACGCGCCCTGACGGGCTTGTCT
GCTCCCGGCATCCGCTTACAGACAAGCTGTGACCGTCTCCGGGAGCTGCATGTGTCAGAGGTTTTCACCG
TCATCACCGAAACGCGCGAGACGAAAGGGCCTCGTGATACGCCTATTTTTATAGGTTAATGTCATGATAA
TAATGGTTTCTTAGACGTCAGGTGGCACTTTTCGGGGAAATGTGCGCGGAACCCCTATTTGTTTATTTTT
CTAAATACATTCAAATATGTATCCGCTCATGAGACAATAACCCTGATAAATGCTTCAATAATATTGAAAA
AGGAAGAGTATGAGTATTCAACATTTCCGTGTCGCCCTTATTCCCTTTTTTGCGGCATTTTGCCTTCCTG
TTTTTGCTCACCCAGAAACGCTGGTGAAAGTAAAAGATGCTGAAGATCAGTTGGGTGCACGAGTGGGTTA
CATCGAACTGGATCTCAACAGCGGTAAGATCCTTGAGAGTTTTCGCCCCGAAGAACGTTTTCCAATGATG
AGCACTTTTAAAGTTCTGCTATGTGGCGCGGTATTATCCCGTATTGACGCCGGGCAAGAGCAACTCGGTC
GCCGCATACACTATTCTCAGAATGACTTGGTTGAGTACTCACCAGTCACAGAAAAGCATCTTACGGATGG
CATGACAGTAAGAGAATTATGCAGTGCTGCCATAACCATGAGTGATAACACTGCGGCCAACTTACTTCTG
ACAACGATCGGAGGACCGAAGGAGCTAACCGCTTTTTTGCACAACATGGGGGATCATGTAACTCGCCTTG
ATCGTTGGGAACCGGAGCTGAATGAAGCCATACCAAACGACGAGCGTGACACCACGATGCCTGTAGCAAT
GGCAACAACGTTGCGCAAACTATTAACTGGCGAACTACTTACTCTAGCTTCCCGGCAACAATTAATAGAC
TGGATGGAGGCGGATAAAGTTGCAGGACCACTTCTGCGCTCGGCCCTTCCGGCTGGCTGGTTTATTGCTG
ATAAATCTGGAGCCGGTGAGCGTGGGTCTCGCGGTATCATTGCAGCACTGGGGCCAGATGGTAAGCCCTC
CCGTATCGTAGTTATCTACACGACGGGGAGTCAGGCAACTATGGATGAACGAAATAGACAGATCGCTGAG
ATAGGTGCCTCACTGATTAAGCATTGGTAACTGTCAGACCAAGTTTACTCATATATACTTTAGATTGATT
TAAAACTTCATTTTTAATTTAAAAGGATCTAGGTGAAGATCCTTTTTGATAATCTCATGACCAAAATCCC
TTAACGTGAGTTTTCGTTCCACTGAGCGTCAGACCCCGTAGAAAAGATCAAAGGATCTTCTTGAGATCCT
TTTTTTCTGCGCGTAATCTGCTGCTTGCAAACAAAAAAACCACCGCTACCAGCGGTGGTTTGTTTGCCGG
ATCAAGAGCTACCAACTCTTTTTCCGAAGGTAACTGGCTTCAGCAGAGCGCAGATACCAAATACTGTTCT
TCTAGTGTAGCCGTAGTTAGGCCACCACTTCAAGAACTCTGTAGCACCGCCTACATACCTCGCTCTGCTA
ATCCTGTTACCAGTGGCTGCTGCCAGTGGCGATAAGTCGTGTCTTACCGGGTTGGACTCAAGACGATAGT
TACCGGATAAGGCGCAGCGGTCGGGCTGAACGGGGGGTTCGTGCACACAGCCCAGCTTGGAGCGAACGAC
CTACACCGAACTGAGATACCTACAGCGTGAGCTATGAGAAAGCGCCACGCTTCCCGAAGGGAGAAAGGCG
GACAGGTATCCGGTAAGCGGCAGGGTCGGAACAGGAGAGCGCACGAGGGAGCTTCCAGGGGGAAACGCCT
GGTATCTTTATAGTCCTGTCGGGTTTCGCCACCTCTGACTTGAGCGTCGATTTTTGTGATGCTCGTCAGG
GGGGCGGAGCCTATGGAAAAACGCCAGCAACGCGGCCTTTTTACGGTTCCTGGCCTTTTGCTGGCCTTTT
GCTCACATGTTCTTTCCTGCGTTATCCCCTGATTCTGTGGATAACCGTATTACCGCCTTTGAGTGAGCTG
ATACCGCTCGCCGCAGCCGAACGACCGAGCGCAGCGAGTCAGTGAGCGAGGAAGCGGAAGAGCGCCCAAT
ACGCAAACCGCCTCTCCCCGCGCGTTGGCCGATTCATTAATGCAGCTGGCACGACAGGTTTCCCGACTGG
AAAGCGGGCAGTGAGCGCAACGCAATTAATGTGAGTTAGCTCACTCATTAGGCACCCCAGGCTTTACACT
TTATGCTTCCGGCTCGTATGTTGTGTGGAATTGTGAGCGGATAACAATTTCACACAGGAAACAGCTATGA
CATGATTACGAATTCGAGCTCGGTACCCGGGGATCCTCTAGAGTCGACGCTCGCGCGACTTGGTTTGCCA
TTCTTTAGCGCGCGTCGCGTCACACAGCTTGGCCACAATGTGGTTTTTGTCAAACGAAGATTCTATGACG
TGTTTAAAGTTTAGGTCGAGTAAAGCGCAAATCTTTTTTAACCCTAGAAAGATAGTCTGCGTAAAATTGA
CGCATGCATTCTTGAAATATTGCTCTCTCTTTCTAAATAGCGCGAATCCGTCGCTGTGCATTTAGGACAT
CTCAGTCGCCGCTTGGAGCTCCCGTGAGGCGTGCTTGTCAATGCGGTAAGTGTCACTGATTTTGAACTAT
AACGACCGCGTGAGTCAAAATGACGCATGATTATCTTTTACGTGACTTTTAAGATTTAACTCATACGATA
ATTATATTGTTATTTCATGTTCTACTTACGTGATAACTTATTATATATATATTTTCTTGTTATAGATATC
GTGACTAATATATAATAAAATGGGTAGTTCTTTAGACGATGAGCATATCCTCTCTGCTCTTCTGCAAAGC
GATGACGAGCTTGTTGGTGAGGATTCTGACAGTGAAATATCAGATCACGTAAGTGAAGATGACGTCCAGA
GCGATACAGAAGAAGCGTTTATAGATGAGGTACATGAAGTGCAGCCAACGTCAAGCGGTAGTGAAATATT
AGACGAACAAAATGTTATTGAACAACCAGGTTCTTCATTGGCTTCTAACAGAATCTTGACCTTGCCACAG
AGGACTATTAGAGGTAAGAATAAACATTGTTGGTCAACTTCAAAGTCCACGAGGCGTAGCCGAGTCTCTG
CACTGAACATTGTCAGATCCGAGATCGGCCGGCCTAGAAGCTTTAAGATACATTGATGAGTTTGGACAAA
CCACAACTAGAATGCAGTGAAAAAAATGCTTTATTTGTGAAATTTGTGATGCTATTGCTTTATTTGTAAC
CATTATAAGCTGCAATAAACAAGTTAACAACAACAATTGCATTCATTTTATGTTTCAGGTTCAGGGGGAG
GTGTGGGAGGTTTTTTAAAGCAAGTAAAACCTCTACAAATGTGGTATGGCTGATTATGATCTAGAGTCCT
ACAGGAACAGGTGGTGGCGGCCCTCGGTGCGCTCGTACTGCTCCACGATGGTGTAGTCCTCGTTGTGGGA
GGTGATGTCCAGCTTGGAGTCCACGTAGTAGTAGCCGGGCAGCTGCACGGGCTTCTTGGCCATGTAGATG
GACTTGAACTCCACCAGGTAGTGGCCGCCGTCCTTCAGCTTCAGGGCCTTGTGGATCTCGCCCTTCAGCA
CGCCGTCGCGGGGGTACAGGCGCTCGGTGGAGGCCTCCCAGCCCATGGTCTTCTTCTGCATTACGGGGCC
GTCGGAGGGGAAGTTCACGCCGATGAACTTCACCTTGTAGATGAAGCAGCCGTCCTGCAGGGAGGAGTCC
TGGGTCACGGTCACCACGCCGCCGTCCTCGAAGTTCATCACGCGCTCCCACTTGAAGCCCTCGGGGAAGG
ACAGCTTCTTGTAGTCGGGGATGTCGGCGGGGTGCTTCACGTACACCTTGGAGCCGTACTGGAACTGGGG
GGACAGGATGTCCCAGGCGAAGGGCAGGGGGCCGCCCTTGGTCACCTTCAGCTTCACGGTGTTGTGGCCC
TCGTAGGGGCGGCCCTCGCCCTCGCCCTCGATCTCGAACTCGTGGCCGTTCACGGTGCCCTCCATGCGCA
CCTTGAAGCGCATGAACTCCTTGATGACGTTCTTGGAGGAGCGCACCATCACCAGAGACAGGTTGCGGCG
GCGGTTGGATGGCGTGGGCGCGTTGGCGTTGTTGGACCGGCTCATGTTGTGTCGCTGTAACAGATGCTGT
TCAACTGTGTTTACCAGATCGTTGCGGGCTGTATTTATAGGCGCGATAAGCGGGACGGGCGCCTCGTGTC
CGGTCACGCGCATGAGATAACGCGCGGCTGATATGGAGGCGCGTCCTGTTCCGATAAGGAGTTGCGTCCG
GCTGCGGTTAGCAACACAGGAAGCTGGCGTCCTGTCACGATAAGACAACACTCGTCCGGTCCGATAATGT
GATTCGTACGTGACAGGACGCGACCCGATAAGGCCGGCCTACGTGACTGCCGACACGTACTTTTTTGCAC
TGCAAAAAGGTTCAATGTGTGGTAGTGTATTTGGAGCGTATACAACGGTGTAGACTATTTATGTAAAATA
GTCTACGAAACGTAGAGTTTGTACTATGTATGGGCCCGCGTGCAAAAGCGTGTTTTTTTGCAGTGCAAAA
AAGTTGGTGGTGGGGAGGCCACCGAGTATGGGCGCGCCCCGGCCGTTAACTCGAATCGCTATCCAAGCCA
GCTCCATTGTCGGCATCGTGCTCATTCTATTGACGCTGGCAGATTTGGTTTTGGCGCTATGGGACCCGTT
CGGTTACAACAACATGTTTCCGCGCGAGTTTCCCGACGACATGTCGCGCACGTTCCTGACTGCGTACTTT
GAGAGTTTCGACAACACCACGTCCAGAGAAATCATAGAGTTTATGCCCGAGTTCTTTTCGGAAATGGTCG
AAACGGACGATGACGCCACGTTTGAATCTCTATTTCATTTATTAGATTATGTGGCATCTTTAGAAGTTAA
TTCCGACGGCCAAATGTTAAACTTGGAGGAGGGTGATGAAATTGAGGATTTTGACGAATCTACTTTGGTG
GGGCAAGCGTTAGCCACTAGCTCGCTATACACTCGCATGGAGTTTATGCAGTACACGTTTAGGCAAAACA
CACTATTGTCTATGAACAAAGAAAACAACAATTTTAATCAAATAATCATGGGTTTATTTGCAACAAACAC
AATTGTGGCGTTTACAGCATTTGTTATACACACAGAACTCATATTTTTTATATTTTTCGTAATCTTCCTA
ATGATCACATTTTATTACATAATCAAAGAATCGTACGAATATTATAAAACAATTGATTTGTTATTTTAAA
AACGATTCATTCTAGTTAATTAATTACTTGTACAGCTCGTCCATGCCGAGAGTGATCCCGGCGGCGGTCA
CGAACTCCAGCAGGACCATGTGATCGCGCTTCTCGTTGGGGTCTTTGCTCAGGGCGGACTGGGTGCTCAG
GTAGTGGTTGTCGGGCAGCAGCACGGGGCCGTCGCCGATGGGGGTGTTCTGCTGGTAGTGGTCGGCGAGC
TGCACGCTGCCGTCCTCGATGTTGTGGCGG
